Addgene plasmid #58176: mCerulean-cpVenus-Metallothionein-3
Purpose: (Empty Backbone) Localization: Cytosolic FRET, Excitation: , Emission
Depositing lab: Michael Davidson. Depositing organization: Florida State University, Tallahassee.
Backbone
  Vector backbone: Unknown
  Vector type: Mammalian Expression
  Selectable markers: Neomycin (select with G418)
  Tag / fusion protein: mCerulean; cpVenus-Metallothionein
Growth in bacteria
  Bacterial resistance: Kanamycin, 50 μg/mL
  Growth temperature: 37°C
  Growth strain: DH5alpha
  Copy number: High Copy
Gene/Insert
  Gene/Insert name: None
  Tag / fusion protein: mCerulean; cpVenus-Metallothionein
Terms and licenses: Academic/Nonprofit Terms; Industry Terms: Not Available to Industry
Depositor comments: FRET Indicator - Live and Fixed Cells.
How to cite: mCerulean-cpVenus-Metallothionein-3 was a gift from Michael Davidson (Addgene plasmid # 58176 ; http://n2t.net/addgene:58176 ; RRID:Addgene_58176)
