[The description below was written by a language model from this plasmid's Addgene catalogue record.]
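Description:
mCerulean-cpVenus-Metallothionein-3 is a mammalian expression plasmid catalogued as a cytosolic FRET indicator for use in live and fixed cells. The backbone is recorded as unknown, and the entry is formally listed as an "empty backbone" with no separate insert named. The functional payload is instead described in the tag/fusion fields, which list mCerulean together with a cpVenus-Metallothionein module. The plasmid is propagated in bacteria as a high-copy construct under kanamycin selection, and it carries a neomycin resistance marker that allows G418 selection of transfected mammalian cells. No feature table accompanies the record, so the promoter driving expression, the origin of replication, the polyadenylation signal, the linkers and the exact order of the domains are not stated.

The listed components fit a genetically encoded, single-chain FRET sensor design. mCerulean is a cyan fluorescent protein that commonly serves as a FRET donor, and cpVenus is a circularly permuted yellow fluorescent protein that serves as an acceptor. Circular permutation is often used to change the relative orientation of the fluorophores and so adjust the dynamic range of a sensor. Metallothionein is a small, cysteine-rich metal-binding protein, so changes in its conformation would be expected to alter energy transfer between the two fluorophores. However, the record does not say which analyte or condition the sensor reports, nor the species of the metallothionein sequence. Excitation and emission values are left blank, and the meaning of the "-3" in the name is not explained. With no targeting signal indicated, the fusion is expected to distribute in the cytosol, where it would typically be imaged by ratiometric cyan/yellow fluorescence microscopy.
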