>Addgene plasmid #58176 | mCerulean-cpVenus-Metallothionein-3 | addgene partial sequence | sequence record 118105 | mCerulean-F 5'-ctacctgagcacccagtccaag-3'
ACATGGTCCTGCTGGAGTTCGTGACCGCCGCCGGGATCACTCTCGGCATGGACGAGCTGTACAAGTCCGG
AGGTGACCCCAACTGCTCCTGCGCCGCTGGTGTCTCCTGCACCTGCGCTGGTTCCTGCAAGTGCAAAGAG
TGCAAATGCACCTCCTGCAAGAAGAGCTGCTGCTCCTGCTGCCCCGTGGGCTGTAGCAAGTGTGCCCAGG
GCTGTGTTTGCAAAGGGGCGTCAGAGAAGTGCAGCTGCTGCGACGGACTCGAGATGGACGGCGGCGTGCA
GCTCGCCGACCACTACCAGCAGAACACCCCCATCGGCGACGGCCCCGTGCTGCTGCCCGACAACCACTAC
CTGAGCTACCAGTCCGCCCTGAGCAAAGACCCCAACGAGAAGCGCGATCACATGGTCCTGCTGGAGTTCG
TGACCGCCGCCGGGATCACTCTCGGCATGGACGAGCTGTACAAGGGTGGCAGCGGTGGCATGGTGAGCAA
GGGCGAGGAGCTGTTCACCGGGGTGGTGCCCATCCTGGTCGAGCTGGACGGCGACGTAAACGGCCACAAG
TTCAGCGTGTCCGGCGAGGGCGAGGGCGATGCCACCTACGGCAAGCTGACCCTGAAGCTGATCTGCACCA
CCGGCAAGCTGCCCGTGCCCTGGCCCACCCTCGTGACCACCCTGGGCTACGGCCTGCAGTGCTTCGCCCG
CTACCCCGACCACATGAAGCAGCACGACTTCTTCAAGTCCGCCATGCCCGAAGGCTACGTCCAGGAGCGC
ACCATCTTCTTCAAGGA
