>Addgene plasmid #58176 | mCerulean-cpVenus-Metallothionein-3 | addgene partial sequence | sequence record 118110 | SV40pA-R 5'-GAAATTTGTGATGCTATTGC-3'
TTACAACAACAATTGCATTCATTTTATGTTTCAGGTTCAGGGGGAGGTGTGGGAGGTTTTTTAAAGCAAG
TAAAACCTCTACAAATGTGGTATGGCTGATTATGATCAGTTATCTAGATCCGGTGGATCCCGGGGCGGCC
GCTTACTCGATGTTGTGGCGGATCTTGAAGTTGGCCTTGATGCCGTTCTTCTGCTTGTCGGCGGTGATAT
AGACGTTGTGGCTGTTGTAGTTGTACTCCAGCTTGTGCCCCAGGATGTTGCCGTCCTCCTTGAAGTCGAT
GCCCTTCAGCTCGATGCGGTTCACCAGGGTGTCGCCCTCGAACTTCACCTCGGCGCGGGTCTTGTAGTTG
CCGTCGTCCTTGAAGAAGATGGTGCGCTCCTGGACGTAGCCTTCGGGCATGGCGGACTTGAAGAAGTCGT
GCTGCTTCATGTGGTCGGGGTAGCGGGCGAAGCACTGCAGGCCGTAGCCCAGGGTGGTCACGAGGGTGGG
CCAGGGCACGGGCAGCTTGCCGGTGGTGCAGATCAGCTTCAGGGTCAGCTTGCCGTAGGTGGCATCGCCC
TCGCCCTCGCCGGACACGCTGAACTTGTGGCCGTTTACGTCGCCGTCCAGCTCGACCAGGATGGGCACCA
CCCCGGTGAACAGCTCCTCGCCCTTGCTCACCATGCCACCGCTGCCACCCTTGTACAGCTCGTCCATGCC
GAGAGTGATCCCGGCGGCGGTCACGAACTCCAGCAGGACCATGTGATCGCGCTTCTCGTTGGGGTCTTTG
CTCAGGGCGGACTGG
